Addgene plasmid #144334: TFORF2399
Purpose: Lentiviral vector for overexpressing transcription factor ORFs with unique 24-bp barcodes. Barcodes facilitate identification of transcription factors in pooled screens.
Depositing lab: Feng Zhang. Depositing organization: Broad Institute. Publication: A transcription factor atlas of directed differentiation. Joung J, Ma S, Tay T, Geiger-Schuller KR, Kirchgatterer PC, Verdine VK, Guo B, Arias-Garcia MA, Allen WE, Singh A, Kuksenko O, Abudayyeh OO, Gootenberg JS, Fu Z, Macrae RK, Buenrostro JD, Regev A, Zhang F. Cell. 2023 Jan 5;186(1):209-229.e26. doi: 10.1016/j.cell.2022.11.026. PubMed 36608654.
Backbone
  Vector backbone: pLX_TRC317
  Backbone manufacturer: Broad Institute Genetic Perturbation Platform
  Backbone size w/o insert (bp): 8264
  Vector type: Mammalian Expression, Lentiviral
  Selectable markers: Puromycin
Growth in bacteria
  Bacterial resistance: Ampicillin, 100 μg/mL
  Growth temperature: 30°C
  Growth strain: Stbl3
  Copy number: High Copy
Gene/Insert
  Gene/Insert name: ZFPM1
  Species: H. sapiens (human)
  Insert size (bp): 3122
  Entrez Gene: ZFPM1 (a.k.a. FOG, FOG1, ZC2HC11A, ZNF408, ZNF89A)
  Promoter: EF1a
  Cloning method: Unknown
  Sequencing primers: 5′ GGGTGGAGACTGAAGTTAGGCCAG; 3′ CACATAGCGTAAAAGGAGCAACATAG
Terms and licenses: Academic/Nonprofit Terms; Industry Terms: Not Available to Industry
Depositor comments: NM_153813,ENST00000319555 . The transcription factor ORF portion of this plasmid was synthesized by Genewiz. Please test multiple small colonies in case of plasmid recombination. To make this collection available in a timely manner, a portion of this collection was not fully sequenced by Addgene. If an Addgene verified full plasmid sequence is not available, please contact us prior to placing an order to request the full sequence.
How to cite: TFORF2399 was a gift from Feng Zhang (Addgene plasmid # 144334 ; http://n2t.net/addgene:144334 ; RRID:Addgene_144334)
