[The description below was written by a language model from this plasmid's Addgene catalogue record and pLannotate feature annotations shown in this document.]
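Description:
TFORF2399 is a lentiviral mammalian expression plasmid built on the pLX_TRC317 backbone and carrying the human ZFPM1 open reading frame (also known as FOG1), a cofactor of GATA-family transcription factors involved in erythroid and megakaryocytic differentiation. It belongs to a barcoded transcription factor ORF collection in which each construct carries a unique 24-bp barcode, so that the overexpressed factor can be identified in pooled screens. The barcode itself is not annotated in the feature table; a short fragment called as U6 promoter sequence lies between the ORF and the WPRE, but the record does not say what that region represents. In bacteria the plasmid is maintained through a high-copy ColE1/pUC-type origin and ampicillin resistance (β-lactamase), and it also retains an f1 origin and remnants of a lac/lacZα cloning region with T7 and T3 promoters. The depositor warns that the plasmid can recombine during propagation.

The viral portion has a third-generation layout. An RSV promoter drives a truncated HIV-1 5' LTR, followed by the Ψ packaging signal with a partial gag sequence and the Rev response element for Rev-dependent export of the genomic RNA. Within the transfer cassette, an SV40 promoter drives puromycin N-acetyltransferase for selection of transduced cells. A cPPT/CTS element follows, then the strong constitutive EF-1α promoter directing ZFPM1 expression. A WPRE downstream of the ORF enhances transcript stability and expression, and the ΔU3 self-inactivating 3' LTR limits LTR-driven transcription after integration. An SV40 polyadenylation signal and SV40 origin lie outside the LTRs. The construct is intended for stable overexpression of ZFPM1, for example in directed differentiation screens.
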