Features (pLannotate 1.2.2; 31 found; start..end, strand, type, name):
      5..231     +  promoter       RSV promoter: Rous sarcoma virus enhancer/promoter
    232..412     +  LTR            5' LTR (truncated): truncated 5' long terminal repeat (LTR) from HIV-1
    459..584     +  misc_feature   HIV-1 Ψ: packaging signal of human immunodeficiency virus type 1
    568..931     +  CDS            HIV-1 gag (fragment): gag protein from human immunodeficiency virus 1; gag
   1077..1310    +  misc_feature   RRE: The Rev response element (RRE) of HIV-1 allows for Rev-dependent mRNA export from the nucleus to the cytoplasm.
   1687..1713    +  CDS            Rev (fragment): human immunodeficiency virus 1 (HIV-1) Rev protein; rev; enhances nuclear export of unspliced and incompletely spliced viral mRNAs
   1720..1743    +  promoter       SV40 promoter (fragment): SV40 early promoter
   1744..1815    +  promoter       SV40 promoter (fragment): SV40 enhancer and early promoter
   1839..1974    +  rep_origin     SV40 ori: SV40 origin of replication
   2020..2616    +  CDS            PuroR (fragment): puromycin N-acetyltransferase; pac from Streptomyces; confers resistance to puromycin
   2665..2782    +  misc_feature   cPPT/CTS: central polypurine tract and central termination sequence of HIV-1
   2847..2913    +  CDS            small t antigen (fragment): SV40 (simian virus 40) small t antigen
   2920..4098    +  promoter       EF-1α promoter: strong constitutive promoter for human elongation factor EF-1α
   4115..7132    +  CDS            ZFPM1: FOG1_HUMAN - Also known as FOG1, ZFN89A. Experimental evidence at protein level: Swiss-Prot protein existence level 1. Transcription regulator that plays an essential role in erythroid and megakaryocytic cell differentiation. Essential cofactor that acts via the formation of a heterodimer with transcription factors of the GATA family GATA1, GATA2 and GATA3. Such heterodimer can both activate or repress transcriptional activity, depending on the cell and promoter context. The heterodimer formed with GATA proteins is essential to activate expression of genes such as NFE2, ITGA2B, alpha- and beta
   7148..7201    +  promoter       U6 promoter (fragment): RNA polymerase III promoter for human U6 snRNA
   7243..7831    +  misc_feature   WPRE: woodchuck hepatitis virus posttranscriptional regulatory element
   7882..7901    +  misc_feature   cPPT/CTS (fragment): central polypurine tract and central termination sequence of HIV-1
   7903..8136    +  LTR            3' LTR (ΔU3): self-inactivating 3' long terminal repeat (LTR) from HIV-1
   8214..8335    +  polyA_signal   SV40 poly(A) signal: SV40 polyadenylation signal
   8375..8510    +  rep_origin     SV40 ori: SV40 origin of replication
   8531..8549    -  promoter       T7 promoter: promoter for bacteriophage T7 RNA polymerase
   8557..8712    +  CDS            lacZα (fragment): LacZα fragment of β-galactosidase; lacZ fragment
   8717..9145    +  rep_origin     f1 ori (sequence partly withheld): f1 bacteriophage origin of replication; arrow indicates direction of (+) strand synthesis
   9198..9302    +  promoter       AmpR promoter: bla
   9303..10163   +  CDS            AmpR: β-lactamase; bla; confers resistance to ampicillin, carbenicillin, and related antibiotics
  10334..10922   +  rep_origin     ori: high-copy-number ColE1/pMB1/pBR322/pUC origin of replication
  11105..11197   +  CDS            lacI (fragment): lac repressor; lacI; The lac repressor binds to the lac operator to inhibit transcription in E. coli. This inhibition can be relieved by adding lactose or isopropyl-β-D-thiogalactopyranoside (IPTG).
  11210..11231   +  protein_bind   CAP binding site: CAP binding activates transcription in the presence of cAMP. E. coli catabolite activator protein
  11246..11276   +  promoter       lac promoter: promoter for the E. coli lac operon
  11280..11302   +  protein_bind   lac operator (fragment): The lac repressor binds to the lac operator to inhibit transcription in E. coli. This inhibition can be relieved by adding lactose or isopropyl-β-D-thiogalactopyranoside (IPTG). lac repressor encoded by lacI
  11345..11363   +  promoter       T3 promoter: promoter for bacteriophage T3 RNA polymerase
>Addgene plasmid #144334 | TFORF2399 | addgene full sequence | sequence record 427297 | Addgene NGS Result
TTAATGTAGTCTTATGCAATACTCTTGTAGTCTTGCAACATGGTAACGATGAGTTAGCAACATGCCTTAC
AAGGAGAGAAAAAGCACCGTGCATGCCGATTGGTGGAAGTAAGGTGGTACGATCGTGCCTTATTAGGAAG
GCAACAGACGGGTCTGACATGGATTGGACGAACCACTGAATTGCCGCATTGCAGAGATATTGTATTTAAG
TGCCTAGCTCGATACATAAACGGGTCTCTCTGGTTAGACCAGATCTGAGCCTGGGAGCTCTCTGGCTAAC
TAGGGAACCCACTGCTTAAGCCTCAATAAAGCTTGCCTTGAGTGCTTCAAGTAGTGTGTGCCCGTCTGTT
GTGTGACTCTGGTAACTAGAGATCCCTCAGACCCTTTTAGTCAGTGTGGAAAATCTCTAGCAGTGGCGCC
CGAACAGGGACTTGAAAGCGAAAGGGAAACCAGAGGAGCTCTCTCGACGCAGGACTCGGCTTGCTGAAGC
GCGCACGGCAAGAGGCGAGGGGCGGCGACTGGTGAGTACGCCAAAAATTTTGACTAGCGGAGGCTAGAAG
GAGAGAGATGGGTGCGAGAGCGTCAGTATTAAGCGGGGGAGAATTAGATCGCGATGGGAAAAAATTCGGT
TAAGGCCAGGGGGAAAGAAAAAATATAAATTAAAACATATAGTATGGGCAAGCAGGGAGCTAGAACGATT
CGCAGTTAATCCTGGCCTGTTAGAAACATCAGAAGGCTGTAGACAAATACTGGGACAGCTACAACCATCC
CTTCAGACAGGATCAGAAGAACTTAGATCATTATATAATACAGTAGCAACCCTCTATTGTGTGCATCAAA
GGATAGAGATAAAAGACACCAAGGAAGCTTTAGACAAGATAGAGGAAGAGCAAAACAAAAGTAAGACCAC
CGCACAGCAAGCGGCCGCTGATCTTCAGACCTGGAGGAGGAGATATGAGGGACAATTGGAGAAGTGAATT
ATATAAATATAAAGTAGTAAAAATTGAACCATTAGGAGTAGCACCCACCAAGGCAAAGAGAAGAGTGGTG
CAGAGAGAAAAAAGAGCAGTGGGAATAGGAGCTTTGTTCCTTGGGTTCTTGGGAGCAGCAGGAAGCACTA
TGGGCGCAGCGTCAATGACGCTGACGGTACAGGCCAGACAATTATTGTCTGGTATAGTGCAGCAGCAGAA
CAATTTGCTGAGGGCTATTGAGGCGCAACAGCATCTGTTGCAACTCACAGTCTGGGGCATCAAGCAGCTC
CAGGCAAGAATCCTGGCTGTGGAAAGATACCTAAAGGATCAACAGCTCCTGGGGATTTGGGGTTGCTCTG
GAAAACTCATTTGCACCACTGCTGTGCCTTGGAATGCTAGTTGGAGTAATAAATCTCTGGAACAGATTTG
GAATCACACGACCTGGATGGAGTGGGACAGAGAAATTAACAATTACACAAGCTTAATACACTCCTTAATT
GAAGAATCGCAAAACCAGCAAGAAAAGAATGAACAAGAATTATTGGAATTAGATAAATGGGCAAGTTTGT
GGAATTGGTTTAACATAACAAATTGGCTGTGGTATATAAAATTATTCATAATGATAGTAGGAGGCTTGGT
AGGTTTAAGAATAGTTTTTGCTGTACTTTCTATAGTGAATAGAGTTAGGCAGGGATATTCACCATTATCG
TTTCAGACCCACCTCCCAACCCCGAGGGGACCCATGCATTGCATCTCAATTAGTCAGCAACCAGGTGTGG
AAAGTCCCCAGGCTCCCCAGCAGGCAGAAGTATGCAAAGCATGCGTCTCAATTAGTCAGCAACCATAGTC
CCGCCCCTAACTCCGCCCATCCCGCCCCTAACTCCGCCCAGTTCCGCCCATTCTCCGCCCCATGGCTGAC
TAATTTTTTTTATTTATGCAGAGGCCGAGGCCGCCTCGGCCTCTGAGCTATTCCAGAAGTAGTGAGGAGG
CTTTTTTGGAGGCCTAGGCTTTTGCAAAAAGCTTTCTAGAGGTACCACCGGAGCTTACCATGACCGAGTA
CAAGCCCACGGTGCGCCTCGCCACCCGCGACGACGTCCCCAGGGCCGTACGCACCCTCGCCGCCGCGTTC
GCCGACTACCCCGCCACGCGCCACACCGTCGATCCGGACCGCCACATCGAGCGGGTCACCGAGCTGCAAG
AACTCTTCCTCACGCGCGTCGGGCTCGACATCGGCAAGGTGTGGGTCGCGGACGACGGCGCCGCCGTGGC
GGTCTGGACCACGCCGGAGAGCGTCGAAGCGGGGGCGGTGTTCGCCGAGATCGGCCCGCGCATGGCCGAG
TTGAGCGGTTCCCGGCTGGCCGCGCAGCAACAGATGGAAGGCCTCCTGGCGCCGCACCGGCCCAAGGAGC
CCGCGTGGTTCCTGGCCACCGTCGGCGTCTCGCCCGACCACCAGGGCAAGGGTCTGGGCAGCGCCGTCGT
GCTCCCCGGAGTGGAGGCGGCCGAGCGCGCCGGGGTGCCCGCCTTCCTGGAGACCTCCGCGCCCCGCAAC
CTCCCCTTCTACGAGCGGCTCGGCTTCACCGTCACCGCCGACGTCGAGGTGCCCGAAGGACCGCGCACCT
GGTGCATGACCCGCAAGCCCGGTGCCAGTTAACGAATTCTAGATCTTGAGACAAATGGCAGTATTCATCC
ACAATTTTAAAAGAAAAGGGGGGATTGGGGGGTACAGTGCAGGGGAAAGAATAGTAGACATAATAGCAAC
AGACATACAAACTAAAGAATTACAAAAACAAATTACAAAAATTCAAAATTTTCGGGTTTATTACAGGGAC
AGCAGAGATCCACTTTGGCGCCGGCTCGAGGCCTGCAGGTGCAAAGATGGATAAAGTTTTAAACAGAGAG
GAATCTTTGCAGCTAATGGACCTTCTAGGTCTTGAAAGGAGTGGGAATTGGCTCCGGTGCCCGTCAGTGG
GCAGAGCGCACATCGCCCACAGTCCCCGAGAAGTTGGGGGGAGGGGTCGGCAATTGAACCGGTGCCTAGA
GAAGGTGGCGCGGGGTAAACTGGGAAAGTGATGTCGTGTACTGGCTCCGCCTTTTTCCCGAGGGTGGGGG
AGAACCGTATATAAGTGCAGTAGTCGCCGTGAACGTTCTTTTTCGCAACGGGTTTGCCGCCAGAACACAG
GTAAGTGCCGTGTGTGGTTCCCGCGGGCCTGGCCTCTTTACGGGTTATGGCCCTTGCGTGCCTTGAATTA
CTTCCACCTGGCTGCAGTACGTGATTCTTGATCCCGAGCTTCGGGTTGGAAGTGGGTGGGAGAGTTCGAG
GCCTTGCGCTTAAGGAGCCCCTTCGCCTCGTGCTTGAGTTGAGGCCTGGCCTGGGCGCTGGGGCCGCCGC
GTGCGAATCTGGTGGCACCTTCGCGCCTGTCTCGCTGCTTTCGATAAGTCTCTAGCCATTTAAAATTTTT
GATGACCTGCTGCGACGCTTTTTTTCTGGCAAGATAGTCTTGTAAATGCGGGCCAAGATCTGCACACTGG
TATTTCGGTTTTTGGGGCCGCGGGCGGCGACGGGGCCCGTGCGTCCCAGCGCACATGTTCGGCGAGGCGG
GGCCTGCGAGCGCGGCCACCGAGAATCGGACGGGGGTAGTCTCAAGCTGGCCGGCCTGCTCTGGTGCCTG
GCCTCGCGCCGCCGTGTATCGCCCCGCCCTGGGCGGCAAGGCTGGCCCGGTCGGCACCAGTTGCGTGAGC
GGAAAGATGGCCGCTTCCCGGCCCTGCTGCAGGGAGCTCAAAATGGAGGACGCGGCGCTCGGGAGAGCGG
GCGGGTGAGTCACCCACACAAAGGAAAAGGGCCTTTCCGTCCTCAGCCGTCGCTTCATGTGACTCCACGG
AGTACCGGGCGCCGTCCAGGCACCTCGATTAGTTCTCGAGCTTTTGGAGTACGTCGTCTTTAGGTTGGGG
GGAGGGGTTTTATGCGATGGAGTTTCCCCACACTGAGTGGGTGGAGACTGAAGTTAGGCCAGCTTGGCAC
TTGATGTAATTCTCCTTGGAATTTGCCCTTTTTGAGTTTGGATCTTGGTTCATTCTCAAGCCTCAGACAG
TGGTTCAAAGTTTTTTTCTTCCATTTCAGGTGTCGTGAGGCTAGCACCGCCACCATGTCCAGGCGGAAAC
AGAGCAACCCCCGGCAGATCAAGCGTTCCCTCGGAGACATGGAGGCCAGAGAGGAGGTGCAGTTGGTGGG
TGCCAGCCACATGGAGCAAAAGGCCACGGCACCTGAAGCCCCGAGCCCTCCCAGCGCAGATGTTAACTCA
CCCCCACCGCTGCCGCCCCCCACATCCCCAGGAGGCCCCAAGGAGCTGGAAGGACAGGAACCAGAACCCA
GGCCCACGGAGGAAGAGCCGGGCAGTCCCTGGAGCGGGCCAGACGAGCTGGAGCCGGTGGTGCAGGATGG
GCAGAGGCGCATACGGGCCCGACTCAGCCTCGCCACGGGCCTGTCCTGGGGCCCGTTCCATGGGAGTGTC
CAGACCAGAGCCTCATCCCCCAGGCAGGCGGAGCCGAGCCCAGCCCTGACCCTGCTGCTGGTGGACGAGG
CCTGCTGGCTGAGGACGCTGCCCCAGGCCCTGACTGAGGCCGAGGCCAACACAGAGATCCACAGGAAGGA
TGACGCACTCTGGTGCAGGGTCACCAAGCCGGTGCCTGCGGGGGGACTCCTGAGCGTGCTCCTCACGGCC
GAGCCCCACAGCACCCCCGGCCACCCTGTGAAGAAGGAGCCAGCAGAGCCCACGTGCCCGGCCCCTGCAC
ACGACCTCCAGCTCCTGCCCCAGCAGGCCGGGATGGCCTCCATCCTTGCCACCGCAGTGATCAACAAAGA
CGTCTTCCCCTGCAAGGACTGTGGCATCTGGTACCGCAGCGAGCGCAACCTGCAGGCGCACCTGCTCTAC
TACTGCGCCAGCCGCCAGGGCACCGGCTCCCCGGCCGCAGCCGCCACAGACGAGAAGCCCAAAGAGACCT
ACCCCAACGAGCGCGTCTGCCCCTTCCCCCAGTGCCGCAAGAGCTGCCCCAGCGCCAGCTCCCTGGAGAT
CCACATGCGCAGCCACAGCGGAGAGCGGCCCTTCGTGTGCCTGATCTGCCTGTCGGCCTTCACCACCAAG
GCCAACTGCGAGCGGCACCTCAAGGTGCACACGGACACGCTGAGCGGTGTCTGCCACAGCTGTGGCTTCA
TCTCCACCACAAGGGACATCCTCTACAGCCACTTGGTCACCAACCACATGGTCTGCCAGCCTGGCTCCAA
GGGTGAGATCTACTCGCCAGGGGCCGGACACCCAGCAACCAAGCTGCCCCCAGACAGTCTGGGCAGCTTC
CAGCAGCAGCACACGGCCCTGCAAGGCCCCCTGGCCTCCGCGGACCTGGGCCTGGCGCCCACCCCATCGC
CAGGACTGGACAGAAAGGCCCTGGCCGAGGCCACCAACGGAGAGGCCAGAGCGGAGCCTCTGGCCCAGAA
TGGAGGCAGCAGCGAGCCCCCGGCGGCCCCCAGGAGCATCAAGGTGGAGGCGGTGGAGGAGCCGGAGGCG
GCCCCCATCCTGGGCCCCGGAGAGCCTGGGCCCCAGGCCCCGTCGCGGACGCCGTCGCCGCGCAGCCCCG
CCCCGGCCAGGGTCAAGGCCGAGCTGTCCAGCCCCACGCCGGGCTCCAGCCCGGTGCCCGGCGAGCTGGG
CCTGGCCGGGGCCCTGTTCCTTCCGCAGTACGTGTTCGGGCCCGACGCGGCGCCCCCCGCCTCGGAGATC
CTGGCCAAGATGTCCGAGCTGGTGCACAGCCGGCTGCAGCAGGGCGCGGGCGCGGGCGCCGGCGGCGCGC
AGACCGGGCTCTTCCCCGGGGCCCCCAAGGGCGCTACGTGCTTCGAGTGCGAGATCACCTTCAGCAACGT
CAACAACTACTACGTGCACAAGCGCCTCTACTGTTCAGGCCGCCGTGCGCCCGAGGACGCGCCTGCCGCG
CGCAGGCCCAAGGCGCCCCCCGGCCCGGCCCGCGCGCCCCCCGGCCAGCCCGCCGAACCCGACGCGCCGC
GCTCGTCCCCGGGCCCCGGAGCGCGCGAGGAGGGGGCTGGGGGCGCGGCCACGCCCGAGGACGGCGCGGG
CGGCCGGGGCAGCGAGGGCAGCCAGAGCCCGGGTAGCTCCGTGGACGACGCGGAGGACGACCCCAGCCGC
ACGCTGTGCGAGGCCTGCAACATCCGCTTCAGCCGCCACGAGACCTACACCGTGCACAAGCGGTACTACT
GCGCCTCGCGCCACGACCCGCCGCCGCGCCGACCGGCCGCGCCCCCGGGACCCCCTGGGCCGGCCGCGCC
CCCGGCCCCCTCTCCCGCCGCGCCTGTGCGCACGCGCAGACGCCGCAAGCTCTACGAGCTGCACGCGGCC
GGCGCCCCGCCCCCCCCGCCGCCCGGCCACGCCCCCGCGCCCGAGTCGCCGCGGCCCGGAAGCGGAAGCG
GAAGCGGCCCCGGCCTCGCCCCTGCGCGCTCGCCCGGCCCCGCGGCCGACGGCCCCATCGACCTGAGCAA
GAAGCCGCGGCGCCCGCTCCCCGGAGCCCCGGCACCGGCGCTGGCCGACTACCACGAGTGCACGGCCTGC
CGCGTGAGCTTCCACAGCCTCGAGGCCTACCTGGCGCACAAGAAGTACTCGTGCCCCGCTGCGCCACCGC
CCGGCGCGCTCGGCCTGCCCGCCGCCGCCTGCCCCTACTGCCCCCCGAACGGCCCGGTGCGCGGGGACCT
GCTGGAGCATTTCCGCCTGGCGCACGGCCTGCTGCTCGGCGCGCCCCTGGCCGGCCCGGGGGTCGAGGCC
CGGACGCCGGCCGACCGCGGCCCCTCGCCCGCTCCCGCCCCCGCCGCCTCCCCGCAGCCCGGGTCCCGTG
GCCCCCGGGACGGCCTCGGCCCGGAGCCCCAGGAGCCGCCGCCCGGCCCGCCCCCGTCCCCGGCCGCCGC
GCCCGAGGCCGTGCCGCCCCCGCCGGCGCCCCCCTCCTACTCGGACAAGGGCGTCCAGACTCCCAGCAAG
GGCACGCCGGCGCCGCTGCCCAACGGCAACCACCGGTACTGCCGTCTTTGCAACATCAAGTTCAGCAGCC
TGTCCACCTTCATCGCCCACAAGAAGTATTACTGCTCCTCGCACGCCGCCGAGCACGTGAAGTAGTAATG
AACTAGTCCGTAACTTGAAAGTATTTCGATTTCTTGGCTTTATATATCTTGTGGAAAGGACGAGAGACAA
GGCGGGTTCTATCTGGCACGCGTTAAGTCGACAATCAACCTCTGGATTACAAAATTTGTGAAAGATTGAC
TGGTATTCTTAACTATGTTGCTCCTTTTACGCTATGTGGATACGCTGCTTTAATGCCTTTGTATCATGCT
ATTGCTTCCCGTATGGCTTTCATTTTCTCCTCCTTGTATAAATCCTGGTTGCTGTCTCTTTATGAGGAGT
TGTGGCCCGTTGTCAGGCAACGTGGCGTGGTGTGCACTGTGTTTGCTGACGCAACCCCCACTGGTTGGGG
CATTGCCACCACCTGTCAGCTCCTTTCCGGGACTTTCGCTTTCCCCCTCCCTATTGCCACGGCGGAACTC
ATCGCCGCCTGCCTTGCCCGCTGCTGGACAGGGGCTCGGCTGTTGGGCACTGACAATTCCGTGGTGTTGT
CGGGGAAATCATCGTCCTTTCCTTGGCTGCTCGCCTGTGTTGCCACCTGGATTCTGCGCGGGACGTCCTT
CTGCTACGTCCCTTCGGCCCTCAATCCAGCGGACCTTCCTTCCCGCGGCCTGCTGCCGGCTCTGCGGCCT
CTTCCGCGTCTTCGCCTTCGCCCTCAGACGAGTCGGATCTCCCTTTGGGCCGCCTCCCCGCGTCGACTTT
AAGACCAATGACTTACAAGGCAGCTGTAGATCTTAGCCACTTTTTAAAAGAAAAGGGGGGACTGGAAGGG
CTAATTCACTCCCAACGAAGACAAGATCTGCTTTTTGCTTGTACTGGGTCTCTCTGGTTAGACCAGATCT
GAGCCTGGGAGCTCTCTGGCTAACTAGGGAACCCACTGCTTAAGCCTCAATAAAGCTTGCCTTGAGTGCT
TCAAGTAGTGTGTGCCCGTCTGTTGTGTGACTCTGGTAACTAGAGATCCCTCAGACCCTTTTAGTCAGTG
TGGAAAATCTCTAGCAGTACGTATAGTAGTTCATGTCATCTTATTATTCAGTATTTATAACTTGCAAAGA
AATGAATATCAGAGAGTGAGAGGAACTTGTTTATTGCAGCTTATAATGGTTACAAATAAAGCAATAGCAT
CACAAATTTCACAAATAAAGCATTTTTTTCACTGCATTCTAGTTGTGGTTTGTCCAAACTCATCAATGTA
TCTTATCATGTCTGGCTCTAGCTATCCCGCCCCTAACTCCGCCCATCCCGCCCCTAACTCCGCCCAGTTC
CGCCCATTCTCCGCCCCATGGCTGACTAATTTTTTTTATTTATGCAGAGGCCGAGGCCGCCTCGGCCTCT
GAGCTATTCCAGAAGTAGTGAGGAGGCTTTTTTGGAGGCCTAGGGACGTACCCAATTCGCCCTATAGTGA
GTCGTATTACGCGCGCTCACTGGCCGTCGTTTTACAACGTCGTGACTGGGAAAACCCTGGCGTTACCCAA
CTTAATCGCCTTGCAGCACATCCCCCTTTCGCCAGCTGGCGTAATAGCGAAGAGGCCCGCACCGATCGCC
CTTCCCAACAGTTGCGCAGCCTGAATGGCGAATGGG
[124 nt withheld, positions 8717-8840]
C
[91 nt withheld, positions 8842-8932]
A
[49 nt withheld, positions 8934-8982]
CCTTTGACGTTGGAGTCCACGTTCTTT
[37 nt withheld, positions 9010-9046]
ACCCTATCTCGGTCTATTCTTTTGATTTATAAGGGATTTTGCCGATTTCGGCCTATTGGTTAAAAAATGA
GCTGATTTAACAAAAATTTAACGCGAATTTTAACAAAATATTAACGCTTACAATTTAGGTGGCACTTTTC
GGGGAAATGTGCGCGGAACCCCTATTTGTTTATTTTTCTAAATACATTCAAATATGTATCCGCTCATGAG
ACAATAACCCTGATAAATGCTTCAATAATATTGAAAAAGGAAGAGTATGAGTATTCAACATTTCCGTGTC
GCCCTTATTCCCTTTTTTGCGGCATTTTGCCTTCCTGTTTTTGCTCACCCAGAAACGCTGGTGAAAGTAA
AAGATGCTGAAGATCAGTTGGGTGCACGAGTGGGTTACATCGAACTGGATCTCAACAGCGGTAAGATCCT
TGAGAGTTTTCGCCCCGAAGAACGTTTTCCAATGATGAGCACTTTTAAAGTTCTGCTATGTGGCGCGGTA
TTATCCCGTATTGACGCCGGGCAAGAGCAACTCGGTCGCCGCATACACTATTCTCAGAATGACTTGGTTG
AGTACTCACCAGTCACAGAAAAGCATCTTACGGATGGCATGACAGTAAGAGAATTATGCAGTGCTGCCAT
AACCATGAGTGATAACACTGCGGCCAACTTACTTCTGACAACGATCGGAGGACCGAAGGAGCTAACCGCT
TTTTTGCACAACATGGGGGATCATGTAACTCGCCTTGATCGTTGGGAACCGGAGCTGAATGAAGCCATAC
CAAACGACGAGCGTGACACCACGATGCCTGTAGCAATGGCAACAACGTTGCGCAAACTATTAACTGGCGA
ACTACTTACTCTAGCTTCCCGGCAACAATTAATAGACTGGATGGAGGCGGATAAAGTTGCAGGACCACTT
CTGCGCTCGGCCCTTCCGGCTGGCTGGTTTATTGCTGATAAATCTGGAGCCGGTGAGCGTGGGTCTCGCG
GTATCATTGCAGCACTGGGGCCAGATGGTAAGCCCTCCCGTATCGTAGTTATCTACACGACGGGGAGTCA
GGCAACTATGGATGAACGAAATAGACAGATCGCTGAGATAGGTGCCTCACTGATTAAGCATTGGTAACTG
TCAGACCAAGTTTACTCATATATACTTTAGATTGATTTAAAACTTCATTTTTAATTTAAAAGGATCTAGG
TGAAGATCCTTTTTGATAATCTCATGACCAAAATCCCTTAACGTGAGTTTTCGTTCCACTGAGCGTCAGA
CCCCGTAGAAAAGATCAAAGGATCTTCTTGAGATCCTTTTTTTCTGCGCGTAATCTGCTGCTTGCAAACA
AAAAAACCACCGCTACCAGCGGTGGTTTGTTTGCCGGATCAAGAGCTACCAACTCTTTTTCCGAAGGTAA
CTGGCTTCAGCAGAGCGCAGATACCAAATACTGTTCTTCTAGTGTAGCCGTAGTTAGGCCACCACTTCAA
GAACTCTGTAGCACCGCCTACATACCTCGCTCTGCTAATCCTGTTACCAGTGGCTGCTGCCAGTGGCGAT
AAGTCGTGTCTTACCGGGTTGGACTCAAGACGATAGTTACCGGATAAGGCGCAGCGGTCGGGCTGAACGG
GGGGTTCGTGCACACAGCCCAGCTTGGAGCGAACGACCTACACCGAACTGAGATACCTACAGCGTGAGCT
ATGAGAAAGCGCCACGCTTCCCGAAGGGAGAAAGGCGGACAGGTATCCGGTAAGCGGCAGGGTCGGAACA
GGAGAGCGCACGAGGGAGCTTCCAGGGGGAAACGCCTGGTATCTTTATAGTCCTGTCGGGTTTCGCCACC
TCTGACTTGAGCGTCGATTTTTGTGATGCTCGTCAGGGGGGCGGAGCCTATGGAAAAACGCCAGCAACGC
GGCCTTTTTACGGTTCCTGGCCTTTTGCTGGCCTTTTGCTCACATGTTCTTTCCTGCGTTATCCCCTGAT
TCTGTGGATAACCGTATTACCGCCTTTGAGTGAGCTGATACCGCTCGCCGCAGCCGAACGACCGAGCGCA
GCGAGTCAGTGAGCGAGGAAGCGGAAGAGCGCCCAATACGCAAACCGCCTCTCCCCGCGCGTTGGCCGAT
TCATTAATGCAGCTGGCACGACAGGTTTCCCGACTGGAAAGCGGGCAGTGAGCGCAACGCAATTAATGTG
AGTTAGCTCACTCATTAGGCACCCCAGGCTTTACACTTTATGCTTCCGGCTCGTATGTTGTGTGGAATTG
TGAGCGGATAACAATTTCACACAGGAAACAGCTATGACCATGATTACGCCAAGCGCGCAATTAACCCTCA
CTAAAGGGAACAAAAGCTGGAGCTGCAAGC
