>Addgene plasmid #144334 | TFORF2399 | depositor partial sequence | sequence record 285117 | Insert
ACCGCCACCATGTCCAGGCGGAAACAGAGCAACCCCCGGCAGATCAAGCGTTCCCTCGGAGACATGGAGG
CCAGAGAGGAGGTGCAGTTGGTGGGTGCCAGCCACATGGAGCAAAAGGCCACGGCACCTGAAGCCCCGAG
CCCTCCCAGCGCAGATGTTAACTCACCCCCACCGCTGCCGCCCCCCACATCCCCAGGAGGCCCCAAGGAG
CTGGAAGGACAGGAACCAGAACCCAGGCCCACGGAGGAAGAGCCGGGCAGTCCCTGGAGCGGGCCAGACG
AGCTGGAGCCGGTGGTGCAGGATGGGCAGAGGCGCATACGGGCCCGACTCAGCCTCGCCACGGGCCTGTC
CTGGGGCCCGTTCCATGGGAGTGTCCAGACCAGAGCCTCATCCCCCAGGCAGGCGGAGCCGAGCCCAGCC
CTGACCCTGCTGCTGGTGGACGAGGCCTGCTGGCTGAGGACGCTGCCCCAGGCCCTGACTGAGGCCGAGG
CCAACACAGAGATCCACAGGAAGGATGACGCACTCTGGTGCAGGGTCACCAAGCCGGTGCCTGCGGGGGG
ACTCCTGAGCGTGCTCCTCACGGCCGAGCCCCACAGCACCCCCGGCCACCCTGTGAAGAAGGAGCCAGCA
GAGCCCACGTGCCCGGCCCCTGCACACGACCTCCAGCTCCTGCCCCAGCAGGCCGGGATGGCCTCCATCC
TTGCCACCGCAGTGATCAACAAAGACGTCTTCCCCTGCAAGGACTGTGGCATCTGGTACCGCAGCGAGCG
CAACCTGCAGGCGCACCTGCTCTACTACTGCGCCAGCCGCCAGGGCACCGGCTCCCCGGCCGCAGCCGCC
ACAGACGAGAAGCCCAAAGAGACCTACCCCAACGAGCGCGTCTGCCCCTTCCCCCAGTGCCGCAAGAGCT
GCCCCAGCGCCAGCTCCCTGGAGATCCACATGCGCAGCCACAGCGGAGAGCGGCCCTTCGTGTGCCTGAT
CTGCCTGTCGGCCTTCACCACCAAGGCCAACTGCGAGCGGCACCTCAAGGTGCACACGGACACGCTGAGC
GGTGTCTGCCACAGCTGTGGCTTCATCTCCACCACAAGGGACATCCTCTACAGCCACTTGGTCACCAACC
ACATGGTCTGCCAGCCTGGCTCCAAGGGTGAGATCTACTCGCCAGGGGCCGGACACCCAGCAACCAAGCT
GCCCCCAGACAGTCTGGGCAGCTTCCAGCAGCAGCACACGGCCCTGCAAGGCCCCCTGGCCTCCGCGGAC
CTGGGCCTGGCGCCCACCCCATCGCCAGGACTGGACAGAAAGGCCCTGGCCGAGGCCACCAACGGAGAGG
CCAGAGCGGAGCCTCTGGCCCAGAATGGAGGCAGCAGCGAGCCCCCGGCGGCCCCCAGGAGCATCAAGGT
GGAGGCGGTGGAGGAGCCGGAGGCGGCCCCCATCCTGGGCCCCGGAGAGCCTGGGCCCCAGGCCCCGTCG
CGGACGCCGTCGCCGCGCAGCCCCGCCCCGGCCAGGGTCAAGGCCGAGCTGTCCAGCCCCACGCCGGGCT
CCAGCCCGGTGCCCGGCGAGCTGGGCCTGGCCGGGGCCCTGTTCCTTCCGCAGTACGTGTTCGGGCCCGA
CGCGGCGCCCCCCGCCTCGGAGATCCTGGCCAAGATGTCCGAGCTGGTGCACAGCCGGCTGCAGCAGGGC
GCGGGCGCGGGCGCCGGCGGCGCGCAGACCGGGCTCTTCCCCGGGGCCCCCAAGGGCGCTACGTGCTTCG
AGTGCGAGATCACCTTCAGCAACGTCAACAACTACTACGTGCACAAGCGCCTCTACTGTTCAGGCCGCCG
TGCGCCCGAGGACGCGCCTGCCGCGCGCAGGCCCAAGGCGCCCCCCGGCCCGGCCCGCGCGCCCCCCGGC
CAGCCCGCCGAACCCGACGCGCCGCGCTCGTCCCCGGGCCCCGGAGCGCGCGAGGAGGGGGCTGGGGGCG
CGGCCACGCCCGAGGACGGCGCGGGCGGCCGGGGCAGCGAGGGCAGCCAGAGCCCGGGTAGCTCCGTGGA
CGACGCGGAGGACGACCCCAGCCGCACGCTGTGCGAGGCCTGCAACATCCGCTTCAGCCGCCACGAGACC
TACACCGTGCACAAGCGGTACTACTGCGCCTCGCGCCACGACCCGCCGCCGCGCCGACCGGCCGCGCCCC
CGGGACCCCCTGGGCCGGCCGCGCCCCCGGCCCCCTCTCCCGCCGCGCCTGTGCGCACGCGCAGACGCCG
CAAGCTCTACGAGCTGCACGCGGCCGGCGCCCCGCCCCCCCCGCCGCCCGGCCACGCCCCCGCGCCCGAG
TCGCCGCGGCCCGGAAGCGGAAGCGGAAGCGGCCCCGGCCTCGCCCCTGCGCGCTCGCCCGGCCCCGCGG
CCGACGGCCCCATCGACCTGAGCAAGAAGCCGCGGCGCCCGCTCCCCGGAGCCCCGGCACCGGCGCTGGC
CGACTACCACGAGTGCACGGCCTGCCGCGTGAGCTTCCACAGCCTCGAGGCCTACCTGGCGCACAAGAAG
TACTCGTGCCCCGCTGCGCCACCGCCCGGCGCGCTCGGCCTGCCCGCCGCCGCCTGCCCCTACTGCCCCC
CGAACGGCCCGGTGCGCGGGGACCTGCTGGAGCATTTCCGCCTGGCGCACGGCCTGCTGCTCGGCGCGCC
CCTGGCCGGCCCGGGGGTCGAGGCCCGGACGCCGGCCGACCGCGGCCCCTCGCCCGCTCCCGCCCCCGCC
GCCTCCCCGCAGCCCGGGTCCCGTGGCCCCCGGGACGGCCTCGGCCCGGAGCCCCAGGAGCCGCCGCCCG
GCCCGCCCCCGTCCCCGGCCGCCGCGCCCGAGGCCGTGCCGCCCCCGCCGGCGCCCCCCTCCTACTCGGA
CAAGGGCGTCCAGACTCCCAGCAAGGGCACGCCGGCGCCGCTGCCCAACGGCAACCACCGGTACTGCCGT
CTTTGCAACATCAAGTTCAGCAGCCTGTCCACCTTCATCGCCCACAAGAAGTATTACTGCTCCTCGCACG
CCGCCGAGCACGTGAAGTAGTAATGAACTAGTCCGTAACTTGAAAGTATTTCGATTTCTTGGCTTTATAT
ATCTTGTGGAAAGGACGAGAGACAAGGCGGGTTCTATCTGGC
