>Addgene plasmid #144334 | TFORF2399 | depositor partial sequence | sequence record 285118 | Barcode
GAGACAAGGCGGGTTCTATCTGGC
